>Addgene plasmid #137975 | pJTA022 | depositor full sequence | sequence record 266428 | pJTA022 sequence 5561 bps
CGGGATCTCGACGCTCTCCCTTATGCGACTCCTGCATTAGGAAGCAGCCCAGTAGTAGGTTGAGGCCGTT
GAGCACCGCCGCCGCAAGGAATGGTGCATGCAAGGAGATGGCGCCCAACAGTCCCCCGGCCACGGGGCCT
GCCACCATACCCACGCCGAAACAAGCGCTCATGAGCCCGAAGTGGCGAGCCCGATCTTCCCCATCGGTGA
TGTCGGCGATATAGGCGCCAGCAACCGCACCTGTGGCGCCGGTGATGCCGGCCACGATGCGTCCGGCGTA
GAGGATCGAGATCTCGATCCCGCGAAATTAATACGACTCACTATAGGGGAATTGTGAGCGGATAACAATT
CCCCTCTAGAAATAATTTTGTTTAACTTTAAGAAGGAGATATACCATGGCGTATAGCATTACCCTGCGCT
CGCCGGATGGCGCTGAAGAAGTGGTACAGTGCGAGGAAGATCAGTATATTTTAGAAGCGGCGGAGGATGC
TGGGCTGGATATGCCATCAAGTTGCCGTGCGGGCGCTTGCTCCGCTTGTCTCGGCAAAGTGTTAGAGGGG
TCAGTTAACAATGAGGAACAGTCTTTTTTAGACGACGATCAGCTGGAAGAAGGATGGTCACTGCTTTGCG
TGGCAATGCCACAGTCGGACTGTGTTATCCTGACGGAGCAAGAAGACAACCTGGATTAAGAATTCGAGCT
CCGTCGACAAGCTTGCGGCCGCACTCGAGCACCACCACCACCACCACTGAGATCCGGCTGCTAACAAAGC
CCGAAAGGAAGCTGAGTTGGCTGCTGCCACCGCTGAGCAATAACTAGCATAACCCCTTGGGGCCTCTAAA
CGGGTCTTGAGGGGTTTTTTGCTGAAAGGAGGAACTATATCCGGATTGGCGAATGGG
[124 nt withheld, positions 898-1021]
C
[91 nt withheld, positions 1023-1113]
A
[49 nt withheld, positions 1115-1163]
CCTTTGACGTTGGAGTCCACGTTCTTT
[37 nt withheld, positions 1191-1227]
ACCCTATCTCGGTCTATTCTTTTGATTTATAAGGGATTTTGCCGATTTCGGCCTATTGGTTAAAAAATGA
GCTGATTTAACAAAAATTTAACGCGAATTTTAACAAAATATTAACGTTTACAATTTCAGGTGGCACTTTT
CGGGGAAATGTGCGCGGAACCCCTATTTGTTTATTTTTCTAAATACATTCAAATATGTATCCGCTCATGA
ATTAATTCTTAGAAAAACTCATCGAGCATCAAATGAAACTGCAATTTATTCATATCAGGATTATCAATAC
CATATTTTTGAAAAAGCCGTTTCTGTAATGAAGGAGAAAACTCACCGAGGCAGTTCCATAGGATGGCAAG
ATCCTGGTATCGGTCTGCGATTCCGACTCGTCCAACATCAATACAACCTATTAATTTCCCCTCGTCAAAA
ATAAGGTTATCAAGTGAGAAATCACCATGAGTGACGACTGAATCCGGTGAGAATGGCAAAAGTTTATGCA
TTTCTTTCCAGACTTGTTCAACAGGCCAGCCATTACGCTCGTCATCAAAATCACTCGCATCAACCAAACC
GTTATTCATTCGTGATTGCGCCTGAGCGAGACGAAATACGCGATCGCTGTTAAAAGGACAATTACAAACA
GGAATCGAATGCAACCGGCGCAGGAACACTGCCAGCGCATCAACAATATTTTCACCTGAATCAGGATATT
CTTCTAATACCTGGAATGCTGTTTTCCCGGGGATCGCAGTGGTGAGTAACCATGCATCATCAGGAGTACG
GATAAAATGCTTGATGGTCGGAAGAGGCATAAATTCCGTCAGCCAGTTTAGTCTGACCATCTCATCTGTA
ACATCATTGGCAACGCTACCTTTGCCATGTTTCAGAAACAACTCTGGCGCATCGGGCTTCCCATACAATC
GATAGATTGTCGCACCTGATTGCCCGACATTATCGCGAGCCCATTTATACCCATATAAATCAGCATCCAT
GTTGGAATTTAATCGCGGCCTAGAGCAAGACGTTTCCCGTTGAATATGGCTCATAACACCCCTTGTATTA
CTGTTTATGTAAGCAGACAGTTTTATTGTTCATGACCAAAATCCCTTAACGTGAGTTTTCGTTCCACTGA
GCGTCAGACCCCGTAGAAAAGATCAAAGGATCTTCTTGAGATCCTTTTTTTCTGCGCGTAATCTGCTGCT
TGCAAACAAAAAAACCACCGCTACCAGCGGTGGTTTGTTTGCCGGATCAAGAGCTACCAACTCTTTTTCC
GAAGGTAACTGGCTTCAGCAGAGCGCAGATACCAAATACTGTCCTTCTAGTGTAGCCGTAGTTAGGCCAC
CACTTCAAGAACTCTGTAGCACCGCCTACATACCTCGCTCTGCTAATCCTGTTACCAGTGGCTGCTGCCA
GTGGCGATAAGTCGTGTCTTACCGGGTTGGACTCAAGACGATAGTTACCGGATAAGGCGCAGCGGTCGGG
CTGAACGGGGGGTTCGTGCACACAGCCCAGCTTGGAGCGAACGACCTACACCGAACTGAGATACCTACAG
CGTGAGCTATGAGAAAGCGCCACGCTTCCCGAAGGGAGAAAGGCGGACAGGTATCCGGTAAGCGGCAGGG
TCGGAACAGGAGAGCGCACGAGGGAGCTTCCAGGGGGAAACGCCTGGTATCTTTATAGTCCTGTCGGGTT
TCGCCACCTCTGACTTGAGCGTCGATTTTTGTGATGCTCGTCAGGGGGGCGGAGCCTATGGAAAAACGCC
AGCAACGCGGCCTTTTTACGGTTCCTGGCCTTTTGCTGGCCTTTTGCTCACATGTTCTTTCCTGCGTTAT
CCCCTGATTCTGTGGATAACCGTATTACCGCCTTTGAGTGAGCTGATACCGCTCGCCGCAGCCGAACGAC
CGAGCGCAGCGAGTCAGTGAGCGAGGAAGCGGAAGAGCGCCTGATGCGGTATTTTCTCCTTACGCATCTG
TGCGGTATTTCACACCGCATATATGGTGCACTCTCAGTACAATCTGCTCTGATGCCGCATAGTTAAGCCA
GTATACACTCCGCTATCGCTACGTGACTGGGTCATGGCTGCGCCCCGACACCCGCCAACACCCGCTGACG
CGCCCTGACGGGCTTGTCTGCTCCCGGCATCCGCTTACAGACAAGCTGTGACCGTCTCCGGGAGCTGCAT
GTGTCAGAGGTTTTCACCGTCATCACCGAAACGCGCGAGGCAGCTGCGGTAAAGCTCATCAGCGTGGTCG
TGAAGCGATTCACAGATGTCTGCCTGTTCATCCGCGTCCAGCTCGTTGAGTTTCTCCAGAAGCGTTAATG
TCTGGCTTCTGATAAAGCGGGCCATGTTAAGGGCGGTTTTTTCCTGTTTGGTCACTGATGCCTCCGTGTA
AGGGGGATTTCTGTTCATGGGGGTAATGATACCGATGAAACGAGAGAGGATGCTCACGATACGGGTTACT
GATGATGAACATGCCCGGTTACTGGAACGTTGTGAGGGTAAACAACTGGCGGTATGGATGCGGCGGGACC
AGAGAAAAATCACTCAGGGTCAATGCCAGCGCTTCGTTAATACAGATGTAGGTGTTCCACAGGGTAGCCA
GCAGCATCCTGCGATGCAGATCCGGAACATAATGGTGCAGGGCGCTGACTTCCGCGTTTCCAGACTTTAC
GAAACACGGAAACCGAAGACCATTCATGTTGTTGCTCAGGTCGCAGACGTTTTGCAGCAGCAGTCGCTTC
ACGTTCGCTCGCGTATCGGTGATTCATTCTGCTAACCAGTAAGGCAACCCCGCCAGCCTAGCCGGGTCCT
CAACGACAGGAGCACGATCATGCGCACCCGTGGGGCCGCCATGCCGGCGATAATGGCCTGCTTCTCGCCG
AAACGTTTGGTGGCGGGACCAGTGACGAAGGCTTGAGCGAGGGCGTGCAAGATTCCGAATACCGCAAGCG
ACAGGCCGATCATCGTCGCGCTCCAGCGAAAGCGGTCCTCGCCGAAAATGACCCAGAGCGCTGCCGGCAC
CTGTCCTACGAGTTGCATGATAAAGAAGACAGTCATAAGTGCGGCGACGATAGTCATGCCCCGCGCCCAC
CGGAAGGAGCTGACTGGGTTGAAGGCTCTCAAGGGCATCGGTCGAGATCCCGGTGCCTAATGAGTGAGCT
AACTTACATTAATTGCGTTGCGCTCACTGCCCGCTTTCCAGTCGGGAAACCTGTCGTGCCAGCTGCATTA
ATGAATCGGCCAACGCGCGGGGAGAGGCGGTTTGCGTATTGGGCGCCAGGGTGGTTTTTCTTTTCACCAG
TGAGACGGGCAACAGCTGATTGCCCTTCACCGCCTGGCCCTGAGAGAGTTGCAGCAAGCGGTCCACGCTG
GTTTGCCCCAGCAGGCGAAAATCCTGTTTGATGGTGGTTAACGGCGGGATATAACATGAGCTGTCTTCGG
TATCGTCGTATCCCACTACCGAGATATCCGCACCAACGCGCAGCCCGGACTCGGTAATGGCGCGCATTGC
GCCCAGCGCCATCTGATCGTTGGCAACCAGCATCGCAGTGGGAACGATGCCCTCATTCAGCATTTGCATG
GTTTGTTGAAAACCGGACATGGCACTCCAGTCGCCTTCCCGTTCCGCTATCGGCTGAATTTGATTGCGAG
TGAGATATTTATGCCAGCCAGCCAGACGCAGACGCGCCGAGACAGAACTTAATGGGCCCGCTAACAGCGC
GATTTGCTGGTGACCCAATGCGACCAGATGCTCCACGCCCAGTCGCGTACCGTCTTCATGGGAGAAAATA
ATACTGTTGATGGGTGTCTGGTCAGAGACATCAAGAAATAACGCCGGAACATTAGTGCAGGCAGCTTCCA
CAGCAATGGCATCCTGGTCATCCAGCGGATAGTTAATGATCAGCCCACTGACGCGTTGCGCGAGAAGATT
GTGCACCGCCGCTTTACAGGCTTCGACGCCGCTTCGTTCTACCATCGACACCACCACGCTGGCACCCAGT
TGATCGGCGCGAGATTTAATCGCCGCGACAATTTGCGACGGCGCGTGCAGGGCCAGACTGGAGGTGGCAA
CGCCAATCAGCAACGACTGTTTGCCCGCCAGTTGTTGTGCCACGCGGTTGGGAATGTAATTCAGCTCCGC
CATCGCCGCTTCCACTTTTTCCCGCGTTTTCGCAGAAACGTGGCTGGCCTGGTTCACCACGCGGGAAACG
GTCTGATAAGAGACACCGGCATACTCTGCGACATCGTATAACGTTACTGGTTTCACATTCACCACCCTGA
ATTGACTCTCTTCCGGGCGCTATCATGCCATACCGCGAAAGGTTTTGCGCCATTCGATGGTGTC
Features (pLannotate 1.2.2; 19 found; start..end, strand, type, name):
      8..287     -  CDS            TcR (fragment): tetracycline efflux protein; tet; confers resistance to tetracycline
    309..327     +  promoter       T7 promoter: promoter for bacteriophage T7 RNA polymerase
    328..352     +  protein_bind   lac operator: The lac repressor binds to the lac operator to inhibit transcription in E. coli. This inhibition can be relieved by adding lactose or isopropyl-β-D-thiogalactopyranoside (IPTG). lac repressor encoded by lacI
    367..389     +  RBS            RBS: efficient ribosome binding site from bacteriophage T7 gene 10 (Olins and Rangwala, 1989)
    396..683     +  CDS            FER_SYNLI: Experimental evidence at protein level: Swiss-Prot protein existence level 1. Ferredoxins are iron-sulfur proteins that transfer electrons in a wide variety of metabolic reactions. From Synechococcus lividus.
    730..747     +  CDS            9xHis (fragment): 9xHis affinity tag
    757..806     +  CDS            SET1 (fragment): solubility-enhancement tag derived from T7 phage gene 10B
    814..861     +  terminator     T7 terminator: transcription terminator for bacteriophage T7 RNA polymerase
    898..1353    +  rep_origin     f1 ori (sequence partly withheld): f1 bacteriophage origin of replication; arrow indicates direction of (+) strand synthesis
   1380..1437    +  promoter       AmpR promoter (fragment): bla
   1446..2261    -  CDS            KanR: aminoglycoside phosphotransferase; aph(3')-Ia; confers resistance to kanamycin in bacteria or G418 (Geneticin®) in eukaryotes
   2383..2971    +  rep_origin     ori: high-copy-number ColE1/pMB1/pBR322/pUC origin of replication
   3157..3299    -  misc_feature   bom: basis of mobility region from pBR322
   3401..3592    -  CDS            rop: Rop protein, which maintains plasmids at low copy number; rop
   3609..3989    +  CDS            YPB1_ECOLX: Protein predicted: Swiss-Prot protein existence level 4. From Escherichia coli.
   4061..4352    -  CDS            TcR (fragment): tetracycline efflux protein; tet; confers resistance to tetracycline
   4367..4388    -  protein_bind   CAP binding site: CAP binding activates transcription in the presence of cAMP. E. coli catabolite activator protein
   4401..5483    -  CDS            lacI: lac repressor; lacI; The lac repressor binds to the lac operator to inhibit transcription in E. coli. This inhibition can be relieved by adding lactose or isopropyl-β-D-thiogalactopyranoside (IPTG).
   5484..5561    -  promoter       lacI promoter: lacI
