>Addgene plasmid #137975 | pJTA022 | addgene full sequence | sequence record 296241 | Addgene NGS Result
AAACAAGCGCTCATGAGCCCGAAGTGGCGAGCCCGATCTTCCCCATCGGTGATGTCGGCGATATAGGCGC
CAGCAACCGCACCTGTGGCGCCGGTGATGCCGGCCACGATGCGTCCGGCGTAGAGGATCGAGATCTCGAT
CCCGCGAAATTAATACGACTCACTATAGGGGAATTGTGAGCGGATAACAATTCCCCTCTAGAAATAATTT
TGTTTAACTTTAAGAAGGAGATATACCATGGCGTATAGCATTACCCTGCGCTCGCCGGATGGCGCTGAAG
AAGTGGTACAGTGCGAGGAAGATCAGTATATTTTAGAAGCGGCGGAGGATGCTGGGCTGGATATGCCATC
AAGTTGCCGTGCGGGCGCTTGCTCCGCTTGTCTCGGCAAAGTGTTAGAGGGGTCAGTTAACAATGAGGAA
CAGTCTTTTTTAGACGACGATCAGCTGGAAGAAGGATGGTCACTGCTTTGCGTGGCAATGCCACAGTCGG
ACTGTGTTATCCTGACGGAGCAAGAAGACAACCTGGATTAAGAATTCGAGCTCCGTCGACAAGCTTGCGG
CCGCACTCGAGCACCACCACCACCACCACTGAGATCCGGCTGCTAACAAAGCCCGAAAGGAAGCTGAGTT
GGCTGCTGCCACCGCTGAGCAATAACTAGCATAACCCCTTGGGGCCTCTAAACGGGTCTTGAGGGGTTTT
TTGCTGAAAGGAGGAACTATATCCGGATTGGCGAATGGG
[124 nt withheld, positions 740-863]
C
[91 nt withheld, positions 865-955]
A
[49 nt withheld, positions 957-1005]
CCTTTGACGTTGGAGTCCACGTTCTTT
[37 nt withheld, positions 1033-1069]
ACCCTATCTCGGTCTATTCTTTTGATTTATAAGGGATTTTGCCGATTTCGGCCTATTGGTTAAAAAATGA
GCTGATTTAACAAAAATTTAACGCGAATTTTAACAAAATATTAACGCTTACAATTTAGGTGGCACTTTTC
GGGGAAATGTGCGCGGAACCCCTATTTGTTTATTTTTCTAAATACATTCAAATATGTATCCGCTCATGAA
TTAATTCTTAGAAAAACTCATCGAGCATCAAATGAAACTGCAATTTATTCATATCAGGATTATCAATACC
ATATTTTTGAAAAAGCCGTTTCTGTAATGAAGGAGAAAACTCACCGAGGCAGTTCCATAGGATGGCAAGA
TCCTGGTATCGGTCTGCGATTCCGACTCGTCCAACATCAATACAACCTATTAATTTCCCCTCGTCAAAAA
TAAGGTTATCAAGTGAGAAATCACCATGAGTGACGACTGAATCCGGTGAGAATGGCAAAAGTTTATGCAT
TTCTTTCCAGACTTGTTCAACAGGCCAGCCATTACGCTCGTCATCAAAATCACTCGCATCAACCAAACCG
TTATTCATTCGTGATTGCGCCTGAGCGAGACGAAATACGCGATCGCTGTTAAAAGGACAATTACAAACAG
GAATCGAATGCAACCGGCGCAGGAACACTGCCAGCGCATCAACAATATTTTCACCTGAATCAGGATATTC
TTCTAATACCTGGAATGCTGTTTTCCCGGGGATCGCAGTGGTGAGTAACCATGCATCATCAGGAGTACGG
ATAAAATGCTTGATGGTCGGAAGAGGCATAAATTCCGTCAGCCAGTTTAGTCTGACCATCTCATCTGTAA
CATCATTGGCAACGCTACCTTTGCCATGTTTCAGAAACAACTCTGGCGCATCGGGCTTCCCATACAATCG
ATAGATTGTCGCACCTGATTGCCCGACATTATCGCGAGCCCATTTATACCCATATAAATCAGCATCCATG
TTGGAATTTAATCGCGGCCTAGAGCAAGACGTTTCCCGTTGAATATGGCTCATAACACCCCTTGTATTAC
TGTTTATGTAAGCAGACAGTTTTATTGTTCATGACCAAAATCCCTTAACGTGAGTTTTCGTTCCACTGAG
CGTCAGACCCCGTAGAAAAGATCAAAGGATCTTCTTGAGATCCTTTTTTTCTGCGCGTAATCTGCTGCTT
GCAAACAAAAAAACCACCGCTACCAGCGGTGGTTTGTTTGCCGGATCAAGAGCTACCAACTCTTTTTCCG
AAGGTAACTGGCTTCAGCAGAGCGCAGATACCAAATACTGTCCTTCTAGTGTAGCCGTAGTTAGGCCACC
ACTTCAAGAACTCTGTAGCACCGCCTACATACCTCGCTCTGCTAATCCTGTTACCAGTGGCTGCTGCCAG
TGGCGATAAGTCGTGTCTTACCGGGTTGGACTCAAGACGATAGTTACCGGATAAGGCGCAGCGGTCGGGC
TGAACGGGGGGTTCGTGCACACAGCCCAGCTTGGAGCGAACGACCTACACCGAACTGAGATACCTACAGC
GTGAGCTATGAGAAAGCGCCACGCTTCCCGAAGGGAGAAAGGCGGACAGGTATCCGGTAAGCGGCAGGGT
CGGAACAGGAGAGCGCACGAGGGAGCTTCCAGGGGGAAACGCCTGGTATCTTTATAGTCCTGTCGGGTTT
CGCCACCTCTGACTTGAGCGTCGATTTTTGTGATGCTCGTCAGGGGGGCGGAGCCTATGGAAAAACGCCA
GCAACGCGGCCTTTTTACGGTTCCTGGCCTTTTGCTGGCCTTTTGCTCACATGTTCTTTCCTGCGTTATC
CCCTGATTCTGTGGATAACCGTATTACCGCCTTTGAGTGAGCTGATACCGCTCGCCGCAGCCGAACGACC
GAGCGCAGCGAGTCAGTGAGCGAGGAAGCGGAAGAGCGCCTGATGCGGTATTTTCTCCTTACGCATCTGT
GCGGTATTTCACACCGCAATGGTGCACTCTCAGTACAATCTGCTCTGATGCCGCATAGTTAAGCCAGTAT
ACACTCCGCTATCGCTACGTGACTGGGTCATGGCTGCGCCCCGACACCCGCCAACACCCGCTGACGCGCC
CTGACGGGCTTGTCTGCTCCCGGCATCCGCTTACAGACAAGCTGTGACCGTCTCCGGGAGCTGCATGTGT
CAGAGGTTTTCACCGTCATCACCGAAACGCGCGAGGCAGCTGCGGTAAAGCTCATCAGCGTGGTCGTGAA
GCGATTCACAGATGTCTGCCTGTTCATCCGCGTCCAGCTCGTTGAGTTTCTCCAGAAGCGTTAATGTCTG
GCTTCTGATAAAGCGGGCCATGTTAAGGGCGGTTTTTTCCTGTTTGGTCACTGATGCCTCCGTGTAAGGG
GGATTTCTGTTCATGGGGGTAATGATACCGATGAAACGAGAGAGGATGCTCACGATACGGGTTACTGATG
ATGAACATGCCCGGTTACTGGAACGTTGTGAGGGTAAACAACTGGCGGTATGGATGCGGCGGGACCAGAG
AAAAATCACTCAGGGTCAATGCCAGCGCTTCGTTAATACAGATGTAGGTGTTCCACAGGGTAGCCAGCAG
CATCCTGCGATGCAGATCCGGAACATAATGGTGCAGGGCGCTGACTTCCGCGTTTCCAGACTTTACGAAA
CACGGAAACCGAAGACCATTCATGTTGTTGCTCAGGTCGCAGACGTTTTGCAGCAGCAGTCGCTTCACGT
TCGCTCGCGTATCGGTGATTCATTCTGCTAACCAGTAAGGCAACCCCGCCAGCCTAGCCGGGTCCTCAAC
GACAGGAGCACGATCATGCGCACCCGTGGGGCCGCCATGCCGGCGATAATGGCCTGCTTCTCGCCGAAAC
GTTTGGTGGCGGGACCAGTGACGAAGGCTTGAGCGAGGGCGTGCAAGATTCCGAATACCGCAAGCGACAG
GCCGATCATCGTCGCGCTCCAGCGAAAGCGGTCCTCGCCGAAAATGACCCAGAGCGCTGCCGGCACCTGT
CCTACGAGTTGCATGATAAAGAAGACAGTCATAAGTGCGGCGACGATAGTCATGCCCCGCGCCCACCGGA
AGGAGCTGACTGGGTTGAAGGCTCTCAAGGGCATCGGTCGAGATCCCGGTGCCTAATGAGTGAGCTAACT
TACATTAATTGCGTTGCGCTCACTGCCCGCTTTCCAGTCGGGAAACCTGTCGTGCCAGCTGCATTAATGA
ATCGGCCAACGCGCGGGGAGAGGCGGTTTGCGTATTGGGCGCCAGGGTGGTTTTTCTTTTCACCAGTGAG
ACGGGCAACAGCTGATTGCCCTTCACCGCCTGGCCCTGAGAGAGTTGCAGCAAGCGGTCCACGCTGGTTT
GCCCCAGCAGGCGAAAATCCTGTTTGATGGTGGTTAACGGCGGGATATAACATGAGCTGTCTTCGGTATC
GTCGTATCCCACTACCGAGATATCCGCACCAACGCGCAGCCCGGACTCGGTAATGGCGCGCATTGCGCCC
AGCGCCATCTGATCGTTGGCAACCAGCATCGCAGTGGGAACGATGCCCTCATTCAGCATTTGCATGGTTT
GTTGAAAACCGGACATGGCACTCCAGTCGCCTTCCCGTTCCGCTATCGGCTGAATTTGATTGCGAGTGAG
ATATTTATGCCAGCCAGCCAGACGCAGACGCGCCGAGACAGAACTTAATGGGCCCGCTAACAGCGCGATT
TGCTGGTGACCCAATGCGACCAGATGCTCCACGCCCAGTCGCGTACCGTCTTCATGGGAGAAAATAATAC
TGTTGATGGGTGTCTGGTCAGAGACATCAAGAAATAACGCCGGAACATTAGTGCAGGCAGCTTCCACAGC
AATGGCATCCTGGTCATCCAGCGGATAGTTAATGATCAGCCCACTGACGCGTTGCGCGAGAAGATTGTGC
ACCGCCGCTTTACAGGCTTCGACGCCGCTTCGTTCTACCATCGACACCACCACGCTGGCACCCAGTTGAT
CGGCGCGAGATTTAATCGCCGCGACAATTTGCGACGGCGCGTGCAGGGCCAGACTGGAGGTGGCAACGCC
AATCAGCAACGACTGTTTGCCCGCCAGTTGTTGTGCCACGCGGTTGGGAATGTAATTCAGCTCCGCCATC
GCCGCTTCCACTTTTTCCCGCGTTTTCGCAGAAACGTGGCTGGCCTGGTTCACCACGCGGGAAACGGTCT
GATAAGAGACACCGGCATACTCTGCGACATCGTATAACGTTACTGGTTTCACATTCACCACCCTGAATTG
ACTCTCTTCCGGGCGCTATCATGCCATACCGCGAAAGGTTTTGCGCCATTCGATGGTGTCCGGGATCTCG
ACGCTCTCCCTTATGCGACTCCTGCATTAGGAAGCAGCCCAGTAGTAGGTTGAGGCCGTTGAGCACCGCC
GCCGCAAGGAATGGTGCATGCAAGGAGATGGCGCCCAACAGTCCCCCGGCCACGGGGCCTGCCACCATAC
CCACGCCG
Features (pLannotate 1.2.2; 19 found; start..end, strand, type, name):
    151..169     +  promoter       T7 promoter: promoter for bacteriophage T7 RNA polymerase
    170..194     +  protein_bind   lac operator: The lac repressor binds to the lac operator to inhibit transcription in E. coli. This inhibition can be relieved by adding lactose or isopropyl-β-D-thiogalactopyranoside (IPTG). lac repressor encoded by lacI
    209..231     +  RBS            RBS: efficient ribosome binding site from bacteriophage T7 gene 10 (Olins and Rangwala, 1989)
    238..525     +  CDS            FER_SYNLI: Experimental evidence at protein level: Swiss-Prot protein existence level 1. Ferredoxins are iron-sulfur proteins that transfer electrons in a wide variety of metabolic reactions. From Synechococcus lividus.
    572..589     +  CDS            9xHis (fragment): 9xHis affinity tag
    599..648     +  CDS            SET1 (fragment): solubility-enhancement tag derived from T7 phage gene 10B
    656..703     +  terminator     T7 terminator: transcription terminator for bacteriophage T7 RNA polymerase
    740..1168    +  rep_origin     f1 ori (sequence partly withheld): f1 bacteriophage origin of replication; arrow indicates direction of (+) strand synthesis
   1221..1278    +  promoter       AmpR promoter (fragment): bla
   1287..2102    -  CDS            KanR: aminoglycoside phosphotransferase; aph(3')-Ia; confers resistance to kanamycin in bacteria or G418 (Geneticin®) in eukaryotes
   2224..2812    +  rep_origin     ori: high-copy-number ColE1/pMB1/pBR322/pUC origin of replication
   2998..3137    -  misc_feature   bom: basis of mobility region from pBR322
   3239..3430    -  CDS            rop: Rop protein, which maintains plasmids at low copy number; rop
   3447..3827    +  CDS            YPB1_ECOLX: Protein predicted: Swiss-Prot protein existence level 4. From Escherichia coli.
   3899..4190    -  CDS            TcR (fragment): tetracycline efflux protein; tet; confers resistance to tetracycline
   4205..4226    -  protein_bind   CAP binding site: CAP binding activates transcription in the presence of cAMP. E. coli catabolite activator protein
   4239..5321    -  CDS            lacI: lac repressor; lacI; The lac repressor binds to the lac operator to inhibit transcription in E. coli. This inhibition can be relieved by adding lactose or isopropyl-β-D-thiogalactopyranoside (IPTG).
   5322..5399    -  promoter       lacI promoter: lacI
   5407..129     -  CDS            TcR (fragment) (across the origin): tetracycline efflux protein; tet; confers resistance to tetracycline
