[The description below was written by a language model from this plasmid's Addgene catalogue record and pLannotate feature annotations shown in this document.]
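Description:
pJTA022 is a bacterial expression plasmid for inducible production of the ferredoxin encoded by Prochlorococcus phage P-SSM2 (pssm2-Fd), intended to supply protein for purification. The backbone is recorded as pBR322, and the annotated layout resembles a T7/lac expression vector of about 5.56 kb. It replicates from a ColE1/pMB1-type origin accompanied by the rop gene and the bom mobility region, consistent with the low copy number listed. Selection is by kanamycin through an aph(3')-Ia aminoglycoside phosphotransferase gene. An f1 origin is also present, along with remnants of the pBR322 tetracycline resistance gene that appear only as non-functional fragments.

The 291 bp insert sits downstream of a T7 promoter fused to a lac operator and the strong T7 gene 10 ribosome binding site, and the unit ends at a T7 terminator. A plasmid-borne lacI gene under its own promoter supplies repressor, so transcription stays off until IPTG or lactose is added, and expression requires a host that provides T7 RNA polymerase. The automated annotation labels the open reading frame by its similarity to a Synechococcus lividus ferredoxin, which reflects homology among these iron-sulfur electron carriers rather than the actual source. A short His-tag sequence is annotated some distance downstream of the ferredoxin coding region, but the record does not show whether it is translated in frame with the protein, so the product may well be untagged. The sequencing-derived and depositor sequences differ by only a few bases and carry the same set of features. The associated work concerned structural characterization of this phage ferredoxin and its electron transfer to cyanobacterial sulfite reductases.
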