Addgene plasmid #137975: pJTA022
Purpose: Inucible expression of Prochlorococcus phage P-SSM2 phage Fd for purification
Depositing lab: Jonathan Silberg. Depositing organization: Rice University. Publication: Prochlorococcus phage ferredoxin: Structural characterization and electron transfer to cyanobacterial sulfite reductases. Campbell IJ, Olmos JL Jr, Xu W, Kahanda D, Atkinson JT, Sparks ON, Miller MD, Phillips GN Jr, Bennett GN, Silberg JJ. J Biol Chem. 2020 May 19. pii: RA120.013501. doi: 10.1074/jbc.RA120.013501. PubMed 32434930.
Backbone
  Vector backbone: pBR322
  Total vector size (bp): 5561
  Vector type: Synthetic Biology
Growth in bacteria
  Bacterial resistance: Kanamycin, 50 μg/mL
  Growth temperature: 37°C
  Growth strain: DH5alpha
  Copy number: Low Copy
Gene/Insert
  Gene/Insert name: Prochlorococcus phage P-SSM2 ferredoxin (alt name: pssm2-Fd)
  Insert size (bp): 291
Terms and licenses: Academic/Nonprofit Terms; Industry Terms: Not Available to Industry
How to cite: pJTA022 was a gift from Jonathan Silberg (Addgene plasmid # 137975 ; http://n2t.net/addgene:137975 ; RRID:Addgene_137975)
